Addgene plasmid #115816: pscALPS- HIV2-ROD vpx
Purpose: Encodes codon optimized 3xFLAG-HIV2ROD Vpx (M15390) and puromycin resistance protein
Depositing lab: Jeremy Luban. Depositing organization: University of Massachusetts, Worcester. Publication: Primate immunodeficiency virus proteins Vpx and Vpr counteract transcriptional repression of proviruses by the HUSH complex. Yurkovetskiy L, Guney MH, Kim K, Goh SL, McCauley S, Dauphin A, Diehl WE, Luban J. Nat Microbiol. 2018 Dec;3(12):1354-1361. doi: 10.1038/s41564-018-0256-x. Epub 2018 Oct 8. PubMed 30297740.
Backbone
  Vector backbone: pscALPS Puro
  Vector type: Lentiviral
  Selectable markers: Puromycin
Growth in bacteria
  Bacterial resistance: Ampicillin, 100 μg/mL
  Growth temperature: 30°C
  Growth strain: NEB Stable
  Copy number: High Copy
Gene/Insert
  Gene/Insert name: HIV2ROD Vpx (M15390)
  Promoter: SFFV
  Tag / fusion protein: 3x-FLAG (N terminal on insert)
  Cloning method: Restriction Enzyme; 5′ cloning site XbaI (unknown if destroyed); 3′ cloning site EcoRI (unknown if destroyed)
Terms and licenses: Academic/Nonprofit Terms; Industry Terms: Not Available to Industry
Depositor comments: PuroR . Please visit https://www.biorxiv.org/content/early/2018/04/03/293001 for bioRxiv preprint.
How to cite: pscALPS- HIV2-ROD vpx was a gift from Jeremy Luban (Addgene plasmid # 115816 ; http://n2t.net/addgene:115816 ; RRID:Addgene_115816)
