[The description below was written by a language model from this plasmid's Addgene catalogue record and pLannotate feature annotations shown in this document.]
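Description:
pscALPS- HIV2-ROD vpx is an HIV-1-based lentiviral transfer vector of about 8.1 kb, built on the pscALPS Puro backbone, that delivers a codon-optimized HIV-2 ROD Vpx open reading frame together with puromycin resistance. It is propagated in bacteria as a high-copy plasmid through a ColE1/pUC-type origin, with ampicillin selection from a β-lactamase gene under its own promoter.

The viral portion begins with a CMV enhancer/promoter placed upstream of a truncated HIV-1 5' LTR, an arrangement that drives genomic RNA synthesis in packaging cells. It continues through the Ψ packaging signal with a short gag fragment, the Rev response element for Rev-dependent nuclear export, and the cPPT/CTS, which aids nuclear import of the reverse-transcribed genome. Residual env, rev and nef fragments are annotated as leftover viral sequence rather than functional genes, and an SV40 enhancer/early promoter lies upstream of the CMV element. Within the provirus, the spleen focus-forming virus LTR promoter drives N-terminally 3xFLAG-tagged Vpx; the annotation tool flags only part of the FLAG region. Downstream sit the puromycin N-acetyltransferase gene and a WPRE, which enhances transcript expression, followed by a truncated 3' LTR. The roughly 500 bp between Vpx and PuroR carries no annotation, so the record does not state what element drives puromycin resistance expression.

Vpx recruits the CUL4A-DDB1-DCAF1 ubiquitin ligase to degrade host proteins such as SAMHD1. The associated study used Vpx and Vpr proteins to examine how they counteract transcriptional repression of proviruses by the HUSH complex. This vector therefore serves to generate puromycin-selectable cells stably expressing detectable, FLAG-tagged Vpx.
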