Features (pLannotate 1.2.2; 21 found; start..end, strand, type, name):
     69..398     +  promoter       SV40 promoter: SV40 enhancer and early promoter
    410..789     +  enhancer       CMV enhancer: human cytomegalovirus immediate early enhancer
    790..989     +  promoter       CMV promoter: human cytomegalovirus (CMV) immediate early promoter
   1007..1187    +  LTR            5' LTR (truncated): truncated 5' long terminal repeat (LTR) from HIV-1
   1234..1359    +  misc_feature   HIV-1 Ψ: packaging signal of human immunodeficiency virus type 1
   1343..1681    +  CDS            HIV-1 gag (fragment): gag protein from human immunodeficiency virus 1; gag
   1856..2089    +  misc_feature   RRE: The Rev response element (RRE) of HIV-1 allows for Rev-dependent mRNA export from the nucleus to the cytoplasm.
   2210..2452    +  CDS            env (fragment): ENV_HV2ST - Experimental evidence at protein level: Swiss-Prot protein existence level 1. The gp120-gp41 heterodimer allows rapid transcytosis of the virus through CD4 negative cells such as simple epithelial monolayers of the intestinal, rectal and endocervical epithelial barriers. Both gp120 and gp41 specifically recognize glycosphingolipids galactosyl- ceramide (GalCer) or 3' sulfo-galactosyl-ceramide (GalS) present in the lipid rafts structures of epithelial cells. Binding to these alternative receptors allows the rapid transcytosis of the virus through the epithelial cells. This transcyto
   2465..2565    +  CDS            Rev (fragment): human immunodeficiency virus 1 (HIV-1) Rev protein; rev; enhances nuclear export of unspliced and incompletely spliced viral mRNAs
   2615..2732    +  misc_feature   cPPT/CTS: central polypurine tract and central termination sequence of HIV-1
   2869..3276    +  promoter       SFFV promoter: spleen focus-forming virus long terminal repeat (LTR) promoter
   3342..3364    +  CDS            FLAG (fragment): FLAG® epitope tag, followed by an enterokinase cleavage site
   3375..3710    +  CDS            vpx: VPX_HV2RO - Experimental evidence at protein level: Swiss-Prot protein existence level 1. Plays a role in nuclear translocation of the viral pre- integration complex (PIC), thus is required for the virus to infect non-dividing cells. Targets specific host proteins for degradation by the 26S proteasome. Acts by associating with the cellular CUL4A-DDB1 E3 ligase complex through direct interaction with host VPRPB/DCAF-1. This change in the E3 ligase substrate specificity results in the degradation of host SAMHD1. In turn, SAMHD1 depletion allows viral replication in host myeloid cells by preventi
   4220..4819    +  CDS            PuroR: puromycin N-acetyltransferase; pac from Streptomyces alboniger; confers resistance to puromycin
   4829..5417    +  misc_feature   WPRE: woodchuck hepatitis virus posttranscriptional regulatory element
   5428..5928    +  CDS            nef (fragment): NEF_HV1LA - Experimental evidence at protein level: Swiss-Prot protein existence level 1. Extracellular Nef protein targets CD4(+) T-lymphocytes for apoptosis by interacting with CXCR4 surface receptors. From Human immunodeficiency virus type 1 group M subtype B (isolate Lai) (HIV-1).
   5935..6115    +  LTR            5' LTR (truncated): truncated 5' long terminal repeat (LTR) from HIV-1
   6186..6774    -  rep_origin     ori: high-copy-number ColE1/pMB1/pBR322/pUC origin of replication
   6945..7805    -  CDS            AmpR: β-lactamase; bla; confers resistance to ampicillin, carbenicillin, and related antibiotics
   7806..7910    -  promoter       AmpR promoter: bla
   7969..8021    -  misc_feature   bom (fragment): basis of mobility region from pBR322
>Addgene plasmid #115816 | pscALPS- HIV2-ROD vpx | addgene full sequence | sequence record 232484 | Addgene NGS Result
AATCTGCTTAGGGTTAGGCGTTTTGCGCTGCTTCGCGATGTACGGGCCAGATATACGCGCTGTGGAATGT
GTGTCAGTTAGGGTGTGGAAAGTCCCCAGGCTCCCCAGCAGGCAGAAGTATGCAAAGCATGCATCTCAAT
TAGTCAGCAACCAGGTGTGGAAAGTCCCCAGGCTCCCCAGCAGGCAGAAGTATGCAAAGCATGCATCTCA
ATTAGTCAGCAACCATAGTCCCGCCCCTAACTCCGCCCATCCCGCCCCTAACTCCGCCCAGTTCCGCCCA
TTCTCCGCCCCATGGCTGACTAATTTTTTTTATTTATGCAGAGGCCGAGGCCGCCTCTGCCTCTGAGCTA
TTCCAGAAGTAGTGAGGAGGCTTTTTTGGAGGCCTAGGCTTTTGCAAAAAGCTCGCGTTGACATTGATTA
TTGACTAGTTATTAATAGTAATCAATTACGGGGTCATTAGTTCATAGCCCATATATGGAGTTCCGCGTTA
CATAACTTACGGTAAATGGCCCGCCTGGCTGACCGCCCAACGACCCCCGCCCATTGACGTCAATAATGAC
GTATGTTCCCATAGTAACGCCAATAGGGACTTTCCATTGACGTCAATGGGTGGAGTATTTACGGTAAACT
GCCCACTTGGCAGTACATCAAGTGTATCATATGCCAAGTACGCCCCCTATTGACGTCAATGACGGTAAAT
GGCCCGCCTGGCATTATGCCCAGTACATGACCTTATGGGACTTTCCTACTTGGCAGTACATCTACGTATT
AGTCATCGCTATTACCATGGTGATGCGGTTTTGGCAGTACATCAATGGGCGTGGATAGCGGTTTGACTCA
CGGGGATTTCCAAGTCTCCACCCCATTGACGTCAATGGGAGTTTGTTTTGGCACCAAAATCAACGGGACT
TTCCAAAATGTCGTAACAACTCCGCCCCATTGACGCAAATGGGCGGTAGGCGTGTACGGTGGGAGGTCTA
TATAAGCAGCGCGTTTTGCCTGTACTGGGTCTCTCTGGTTAGACCAGATCTGAGCCTGGGAGCTCTCTGG
CTAACTAGGGAACCCACTGCTTAAGCCTCAATAAAGCTTGCCTTGAGTGCTTCAAGTAGTGTGTGCCCGT
CTGTTGTGTGACTCTGGTAACTAGAGATCCCTCAGACCCTTTTAGTCAGTGTGGAAAATCTCTAGCAGTG
GCGCCCGAACAGGGACTTGAAAGCGAAAGGGAAACCAGAGGAGCTCTCTCGACGCAGGACTCGGCTTGCT
GAAGCGCGCACGGCAAGAGGCGAGGGGCGGCGACTGGTGAGTACGCCAAAAATTTTGACTAGCGGAGGCT
AGAAGGAGAGAGATGGGTGCGAGAGCGTCAGTATTAAGCGGGGGAGAATTAGATCGCGATGGGAAAAAAT
TCGGTTAAGGCCAGGGGGAAAGAAAAAATATAAATTAAAACATATAGTATGGGCAAGCAGGGAGCTAGAA
CGATTCGCAGTTAATCCTGGCCTGTTAGAAACATCAGAAGGCTGTAGACAAATACTGGGACAGCTACAAC
CATCCCTTCAGACAGGATCAGAAGAACTTAGATCATTATATAATACAGTAGCAACCCTCTATTGTGTGCA
TCAAAGGATAGAGATAAAAGACACCAAGGAAGCTTTAGACAAGATAGAGGAAGAGCAAAACAAAAGTAAG
ACCACCGCACAGCAAGCGGCCGGCCGCTGATCTTCAGACCTGGAGGAGGAGATATGAGGGACAATTGGAG
AAGTGAATTATATAAATATAAAGTAGTAAAAATTGAACCATTAGGAGTAGCACCCACCAAGGCAAAGAGA
AGAGTGGTGCAGAGAGAAAAAAGAGCAGTGGGAATAGGAGCTTTGTTCCTTGGGTTCTTGGGAGCAGCAG
GAAGCACTATGGGCGCAGCGTCAATGACGCTGACGGTACAGGCCAGACAATTATTGTCTGGTATAGTGCA
GCAGCAGAACAATTTGCTGAGGGCTATTGAGGCGCAACAGCATCTGTTGCAACTCACAGTCTGGGGCATC
AAGCAGCTCCAGGCAAGAATCCTGGCTGTGGAAAGATACCTAAAGGATCAACAGCTCCTGGGGATTTGGG
GTTGCTCTGGAAAACTCATTTGCACCACTGCTGTGCCTTGGAATGCTAGTTGGAGTAATAAATCTCTGGA
ACAGATTTGGAATCACACGACCTGGATGGAGTGGGACAGAGAATTAACAATTACACAAGCTTAATACACT
CCTTAATTGAAGAATCGCAAAACCAGCAAGAAAAGAATGAACAAGAATTATTGGAATTAGATAAATGGGC
AAGTTTGTGGAATTGGTTTAACATAACAAATTGGCTGTGGTATATAAAATTATTCATAATGATAGTAGGA
GGCTTGGTAGGTTTAAGAATAGTTTTTGCTGTACTTTCTATAGTGAATAGAGTTAGGCAGGGATATTCAC
CATTATCGTTTCAGACCCACCTCCCAACCCCGAGGGGACCCGACAGGCCCGAAGGAATAGAAGAAGAAGG
TGGAGAGAGAGACAGAGACAGATCCATTCGATTAGTGAACGGATCGGCACTGCGTGCGCCAATTCTGCAG
ACAAATGGCAGTATTCATCCACAATTTTAAAAGAAAAGGGGGGATTGGGGGGTACAGTGCAGGGGAAAGA
ATAGTAGACATAATAGCAACAGACATACAAACTAAAGAATTACAAAAACAAATTACAAAAATTCAAAATT
TTCGGGTTTATTACAGGGACAGCAGAGATCCAGTTTGGTTAATTAACTGCAGCCCCGATAAAATAAAAGA
TTTTATTTAGTCTCCAGAAAAAGGGGGGAATGAAAGACCCCACCTGTAGGTTTGGCAAGCTAGCTGCAGT
AACGCCATTTTGCAAGGCATGGAAAAATACCAAACCAAGAATAGAGAAGTTCAGATCAAGGGCGGGTACA
TGAAAATAGCTAACGTTGGGCCAAACAGGATATCTGCGGTGAGCAGTTTCGGCCCCGGCCCGGGGCCAAG
AACAGATGGTCACCGCAGTTTCGGCCCCGGCCCGAGGCCAAGAACAGATGGTCCCCAGATATGGCCCAAC
CCTCAGCAGTTTCTTAAGACCCATCAGATGTTTCCAGGCTCCCCCAAGGACCTGAAATGACCCTGCGCCT
TATTTGAATTAACCAATCAGCCTGCTTCTCGCTTCTGTTCGCGCGCTTCTGCTTCCCGAGCTCTATAAAA
GAGCTCACAACCCCTCACTCGGCGCGCCAGTCCTCCGACAGACTGAGTCGCCCGGGGGTCTAGAGCCGCC
ATGGATTATAAAGATGACGATGACAAAGACTATAAAGACGATGACGACAAAGATTACAAGGACGACGACG
ACAAAGCGGCCGCTATGACAGATCCTCGGGAGACGGTTCCACCAGGTAACAGTGGGGAAGAAACCATAGG
CGAAGCGTTTGCATGGCTGAACCGCACGGTGGAAGCGATAAATAGGGAGGCAGTTAATCACCTTCCGCGG
GAACTTATTTTCCAAGTGTGGCAGCGGAGCTGGAGGTACTGGCATGACGAGCAGGGGATGTCTGAATCAT
ACACAAAATACAGGTACCTCTGTATCATACAGAAAGCAGTATACATGCATGTTCGCAAGGGGTGCACTTG
CCTTGGGAGGGGGCATGGACCGGGTGGCTGGCGGCCGGGTCCCCCGCCTCCCCCACCTCCTGGTCTTGTG
TAACCCGGGGAATTCTCGACCTTGACTGGCGGCGCGACCTTGAGGCCTGCGTTCGCCTCAGTTGCCCCCT
CTGTGCAATGGGGAGACGCGCCTCATCGCTTGACAACGGCCGAAGAGCCGCCGCGCTTCCGTCTCCCGCG
TGCGCGCGCCATGCTGCCCACCCCCGTTCCGCACTGACCCTCCCCCGTGCCCCGCGTCCCGTACTGCCGC
CCCGCCCCGAGTCCCATGCCGCAGCCACCGCGACGGAGCCCGCAGGCGGGAACCTGCCTCCGCGCGTTAG
CGCGCACGCGCGCCTCATGTGTCGTCCCCATCAGCGCCGGCTTCCGTCTATAGGCCAGATGCACTGTCAC
TCTGGCGAAGTCGCAGACCCGATTGGCCGGGACGGAGGCGCGAGACCGGGTTGCGGGCGGGGCCGAACGT
GGTATAAAAGGGGCGGGAGGCCAGGCTCGTGCCGTTTTGCAGACGCCACCGCCGAGGAAAACCGTGTACT
ATTAGCCACGCGTGCCACCATGACCGAGTACAAGCCCACGGTGCGCCTCGCCACCCGCGACGACGTCCCC
CGGGCCGTACGCACCCTCGCCGCCGCGTTCGCCGACTACCCCGCCACGCGCCACACCGTCGACCCGGACC
GCCACATCGAGCGGGTCACCGAGCTGCAAGAACTCTTCCTCACGCGCGTCGGGCTCGACATCGGCAAGGT
GTGGGTCGCGGACGACGGCGCCGCGGTGGCGGTCTGGACCACGCCGGAGAGCGTCGAAGCGGGGGCGGTG
TTCGCCGAGATCGGCCCGCGCATGGCCGAGTTGAGCGGTTCCCGGCTGGCCGCGCAGCAACAGATGGAAG
GCCTCCTGGCGCCGCACCGGCCCAAGGAGCCCGCGTGGTTCCTGGCCACCGTCGGCGTCTCGCCCGACCA
CCAGGGCAAGGGTCTGGGCAGCGCCGTCGTGCTCCCCGGAGTGGAGGCGGCCGAGCGCGCCGGGGTGCCC
GCCTTCCTGGAGACCTCCGCGCCCCGCAACCTCCCCTTCTACGAGCGGCTCGGCTTCACCGTCACCGCCG
ACGTCGAGGTGCCCGAAGGACCGCGCACCTGGTGCATGACCCGCAAGCCCGGTGCCTGAGCGATCGCTAA
TCAACCTCTGGATTACAAAATTTGTGAAAGATTGACTGGTATTCTTAACTATGTTGCTCCTTTTACGCTA
TGTGGATACGCTGCTTTAATGCCTTTGTATCATGCTATTGCTTCCCGTATGGCTTTCATTTTCTCCTCCT
TGTATAAATCCTGGTTGCTGTCTCTTTATGAGGAGTTGTGGCCCGTTGTCAGGCAACGTGGCGTGGTGTG
CACTGTGTTTGCTGACGCAACCCCCACTGGTTGGGGCATTGCCACCACCTGTCAGCTCCTTTCCGGGACT
TTCGCTTTCCCCCTCCCTATTGCCACGGCGGAACTCATCGCCGCCTGCCTTGCCCGCTGCTGGACAGGGG
CTCGGCTGTTGGGCACTGACAATTCCGTGGTGTTGTCGGGGAAGCTGACGTCCTTTCCATGGCTGCTCGC
CTGTGTTGCCACCTGGATTCTGCGCGGGACGTCCTTCTGCTACGTCCCTTCGGCCCTCAATCCAGCGGAC
CTTCCTTCCCGCGGCCTGCTGCCGGCTCTGCGGCCTCTTCCGCGTCTTCGCCTTCGCCCTCAGACGAGTC
GGATCTCCCTTTGGGCCGCCTCCCCGCTTAATCGCGTCGAGACCTAGAAAAACATGGAGCAATCACAAGT
AGCAATACAGCAGCTACCAATGCTGATTGTGCCTGGCTAGAAGCACAAGAGGAGGAGGAGGTGGGTTTTC
CAGTCACACCTCAGGTACCTTTAAGACCAATGACTTACAAGGCAGCTGTAGATCTTAGCCACTTTTTAAA
AGAAAAGGGGGGACTGGAAGGGCTAATTCACTCCCAACGAAGACAAGATATCCTTGATCTGTGGATCTAC
CACACACAAGGCTACTTCCCTGATTGGCAGAACTACACACCAGGGCCAGGGATCAGATATCCACTGACCT
TTGGATGGTGCTACAAGCTAGTACCAGTTGAGCAAGAGAAGGTAGAAGAAGCCAATGAAGGAGAGAACAC
CCGCTTGTTACACCCTGTGAGCCTGCATGGGATGGATGACCCGGAGAGAGAAGTATTAGAGTGGAGGTTT
GACAGCCGCCTAGCATTTCATCACATGGCCCGAGAGCTGCATCCGGACTGTACTGGGTCTCTCTGGTTAG
ACCAGATCTGAGCCTGGGAGCTCTCTGGCTAACTAGGGAACCCACTGCTTAAGCCTCAATAAAGCTTGCC
TTGAGTGCTTCAAGTAGTGTGTGCCCGTCTGTTGTGTGACTCTGGTAACTAGAGATCCCTCAGACCCTTT
TAGTCAGTGTGGAAAATCTCTAGCAGGGCCCGTTTCATGTGAGCAAAAGGCCAGCAAAAGGCCAGGAACC
GTAAAAAGGCCGCGTTGCTGGCGTTTTTCCATAGGCTCCGCCCCCCTGACGAGCATCACAAAAATCGACG
CTCAAGTCAGAGGTGGCGAAACCCGACAGGACTATAAAGATACCAGGCGTTTCCCCCTGGAAGCTCCCTC
GTGCGCTCTCCTGTTCCGACCCTGCCGCTTACCGGATACCTGTCCGCCTTTCTCCCTTCGGGAAGCGTGG
CGCTTTCTCATAGCTCACGCTGTAGGTATCTCAGTTCGGTGTAGGTCGTTCGCTCCAAGCTGGGCTGTGT
GCACGAACCCCCCGTTCAGCCCGACCGCTGCGCCTTATCCGGTAACTATCGTCTTGAGTCCAACCCGGTA
AGACACGACTTATCGCCACTGGCAGCAGCCACTGGTAACAGGATTAGCAGAGCGAGGTATGTAGGCGGTG
CTACAGAGTTCTTGAAGTGGTGGCCTAACTACGGCTACACTAGAAGAACAGTATTTGGTATCTGCGCTCT
GCTGAAGCCAGTTACCTTCGGAAAAAGAGTTGGTAGCTCTTGATCCGGCAAACAAACCACCGCTGGTAGC
GGTGGTTTTTTTGTTTGCAAGCAGCAGATTACGCGCAGAAAAAAAGGATCTCAAGAAGATCCTTTGATCT
TTTCTACGGGGTCTGACGCTCAGTGGAACGAAAACTCACGTTAAGGGATTTTGGTCATGAGATTATCAAA
AAGGATCTTCACCTAGATCCTTTTAAATTAAAAATGAAGTTTTAAATCAATCTAAAGTATATATGAGTAA
ACTTGGTCTGACAGTTACCAATGCTTAATCAGTGAGGCACCTATCTCAGCGATCTGTCTATTTCGTTCAT
CCATAGTTGCCTGACTCCCCGTCGTGTAGATAACTACGATACGGGAGGGCTTACCATCTGGCCCCAGTGC
TGCAATGATACCGCGAGACCCACGCTCACCGGCTCCAGATTTATCAGCAATAAACCAGCCAGCCGGAAGG
GCCGAGCGCAGAAGTGGTCCTGCAACTTTATCCGCCTCCATCCAGTCTATTAATTGTTGCCGGGAAGCTA
GAGTAAGTAGTTCGCCAGTTAATAGTTTGCGCAACGTTGTTGCCATTGCTACAGGCATCGTGGTGTCACG
CTCGTCGTTTGGTATGGCTTCATTCAGCTCCGGTTCCCAACGATCAAGGCGAGTTACATGATCCCCCATG
TTGTGCAAAAAAGCGGTTAGCTCCTTCGGTCCTCCGATCGTTGTCAGAAGTAAGTTGGCCGCAGTGTTAT
CACTCATGGTTATGGCAGCACTGCATAATTCTCTTACTGTCATGCCATCCGTAAGATGCTTTTCTGTGAC
TGGTGAGTACTCAACCAAGTCATTCTGAGAATAGTGTATGCGGCGACCGAGTTGCTCTTGCCCGGCGTCA
ATACGGGATAATACCGCGCCACATAGCAGAACTTTAAAAGTGCTCATCATTGGAAAACGTTCTTCGGGGC
GAAAACTCTCAAGGATCTTACCGCTGTTGAGATCCAGTTCGATGTAACCCACTCGTGCACCCAACTGATC
TTCAGCATCTTTTACTTTCACCAGCGTTTCTGGGTGAGCAAAAACAGGAAGGCAAAATGCCGCAAAAAAG
GGAATAAGGGCGACACGGAAATGTTGAATACTCATACTCTTCCTTTTTCAATATTATTGAAGCATTTATC
AGGGTTATTGTCTCATGAGCGGATACATATTTGAATGTATTTAGAAAAATAAACAAATAGGGGTTCCGCG
CACATTTCCCCGAAAAGTGCCACCTGACGTCGACGGATCGGGAGATCTCCCGATCCCCTATGGTGCACTC
TCAGTACAATCTGCTCTGATGCCGCATAGTTAAGCCAGTATCTGCTCCCTGCTTGTGTGTTGGAGGTCGC
TGAGTAGTGCGCGAGCAAAATTTAAGCTACAACAAGGCAAGGCTTGACCGACAATTGCATGAAG
