>Addgene plasmid #115816 | pscALPS- HIV2-ROD vpx | depositor partial sequence | sequence record 218765 | SIV HIV2 Vpx
TCTAGAGCCGCCATGGATTATAAAGATGACGATGACAAAGACTATAAAGACGATGACGACAAAGATTACA
AGGACGACGACGACAAAGCGGCCGCTATGACAGATCCTCGGGAGACGGTTCCACCAGGTAACAGTGGGGA
AGAAACCATAGGCGAAGCGTTTGCATGGCTGAACCGCACGGTGGAAGCGATAAATAGGGAGGCAGTTAAT
CACCTTCCGCGGGAACTTATTTTCCAAGTGTGGCAGCGGAGCTGGAGGTACTGGCATGACGAGCAGGGGA
TGTCTGAATCATACACAAAATACAGGTACCTCTGTATCATACAGAAAGCAGTATACATGCATGTTCGCAA
GGGGTGCACTTGCCTTGGGAGGGGGCATGGACCGGGTGGCTGGCGGCCGGGTCCCCCGCCTCCCCCACCT
CCTGGTCTTGTGTAACCCGGGGAATTC
